Addgene plasmid #124350: pAS1-rab3P::his-24::mNeptune
Purpose: Nuclear Localized Pan-Neuronal mNeptune
Depositing lab: Andrew Leifer. Depositing organization: Princeton University.
Backbone
  Vector backbone: pAS1
  Backbone manufacturer: Anuj Sharma/Leifer Lab
  Vector type: Worm Expression
Growth in bacteria
  Bacterial resistance: Ampicillin, 100 μg/mL
  Growth temperature: 37°C
  Growth strain: DH5alpha
  Copy number: High Copy
Gene/Insert
  Gene/Insert name: rab-3, mNeptune
  Species: C. elegans (nematode)
  Entrez Gene: rab-3 (a.k.a. CELE_C18A3.6)
  Cloning method: Gibson Cloning
Terms and licenses: Academic/Nonprofit Terms; Industry Terms: Not Available to Industry
How to cite: pAS1-rab3P::his-24::mNeptune was a gift from Andrew Leifer (Addgene plasmid # 124350 ; http://n2t.net/addgene:124350 ; RRID:Addgene_124350)
