[The description below was written by a language model from this plasmid's Addgene catalogue record and pLannotate feature annotations shown in this document.]
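Description:
pAS1-rab3P::his-24::mNeptune is a 9.4 kb C. elegans expression plasmid built by Gibson cloning in the pAS1 backbone, which the feature table shows to be pBluescript-like. It carries a high-copy ColE1/pUC origin and an ampicillin resistance gene (β-lactamase with its own promoter) for propagation and selection in E. coli. It also has an f1 origin, remnants of the lacZα/lac promoter region, and flanking T7 and T3 phage promoters around the cloning site. No worm selection or co-injection marker is annotated.

The payload is a transcriptional cassette for a nuclear-localized, pan-neuronal red fluorescent marker. According to the construct name and catalogue entry, expression is driven by the promoter of rab-3, a C. elegans gene widely used for expression throughout the nervous system. The promoter itself is not annotated, but the roughly 4.4 kb unannotated stretch between the multiple cloning site fragment and the his-24 coding sequence is the likely location. Downstream lies a his-24 (histone H1.1) coding sequence followed by a far-red fluorescent protein ORF, consistent with the fusion implied by the name. The annotation tool matches this ORF to mNeptune2.5, whereas the catalogue simply calls it mNeptune. Fusion to the histone tethers the fluorophore to chromatin, so that signal is confined to neuronal nuclei rather than filling cell bodies and processes. A short fragment matching aex-5 sits after the reporter, probably genomic sequence carried along with a 3′ UTR region, though the record does not identify the 3′ UTR.

The stated purpose is nuclear-localized pan-neuronal mNeptune labelling. Markers of this kind are typically used to identify, segment and track individual neurons in imaging experiments.
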