Features (pLannotate 1.2.2; 15 found; start..end, strand, type, name):
     85..103     +  promoter       T7 promoter: promoter for bacteriophage T7 RNA polymerase
    126..150     +  misc_feature   MCS (fragment): pBluescript multiple cloning site
   4540..5127    +  CDS            his-24 (fragment): H24_CAEEL - Also known as H1.1 Experimental evidence at protein level: Swiss-Prot protein existence level 1. Histones H1 are necessary for the condensation of nucleosome chains into higher-order structures. From Caenorhabditis elegans.
   5191..5922    +  CDS            mNeptune2.5: mNeptune2.5 is a basic (constitutively fluorescent) red fluorescent protein published in 2014, derived from Entacmaea quadricolor. It is reported to be a rapidly-maturing monomer with moderate acid sensitivity.
   6417..6569    +  CDS            aex-5 (fragment): AEX5_CAEEL - Also known as kpc-3 From Caenorhabditis elegans.
   6691..6709    -  promoter       T3 promoter: promoter for bacteriophage T3 RNA polymerase
   6754..6770    -  protein_bind   lac operator: The lac repressor binds to the lac operator to inhibit transcription in E. coli. This inhibition can be relieved by adding lactose or isopropyl-β-D-thiogalactopyranoside (IPTG). lac repressor encoded by lacI
   6778..6808    -  promoter       lac promoter: promoter for the E. coli lac operon
   6823..6844    -  protein_bind   CAP binding site: CAP binding activates transcription in the presence of cAMP. E. coli catabolite activator protein
   6857..6949    -  CDS            lacI (fragment): lac repressor; lacI; The lac repressor binds to the lac operator to inhibit transcription in E. coli. This inhibition can be relieved by adding lactose or isopropyl-β-D-thiogalactopyranoside (IPTG).
   7132..7720    -  rep_origin     ori: high-copy-number ColE1/pMB1/pBR322/pUC origin of replication
   7891..8751    -  CDS            AmpR: β-lactamase; bla; confers resistance to ampicillin, carbenicillin, and related antibiotics
   8752..8856    -  promoter       AmpR promoter: bla
   8909..9337    -  rep_origin     f1 ori (sequence partly withheld): f1 bacteriophage origin of replication; arrow indicates direction of (+) strand synthesis
   9342..77      -  CDS            lacZα (fragment) (across the origin): LacZα fragment of β-galactosidase; lacZ fragment
>Addgene plasmid #124350 | pAS1-rab3P::his-24::mNeptune | addgene full sequence | sequence record 241971 | Addgene NGS Result
GGATGTGCTGCAAGGCGATTAAGTTGGGTAACGCCAGGGTTTTCCCAGTCACGACGTTGTAAAACGACGG
CCAGTGAGCGCGCGTAATACGACTCACTATAGGGCGAATTGGAGCTCCACCGCGGACTAGTGGATCCCCC
GGGCTGCAGGCGAGTTTTGACTGGCTTTCAAAAACTGAGTGATTACTAATTATTTTTGAAAAAATTAACA
GTTGTGATATGATATTTAGACATTTTTGCAATATATAATTTGTTTGAAAAAAAAACATTTTTTAATGGTC
TTCGAAGCTATAATAGTTTTTCGTAAAATTTTAAATAAAACAGCTGACAGATATCCACATTCAATAATTG
AAAGTATGCAGTTCTCTTTTTTTTTGTCAAATAGAAAAAAAGTAACAGATGGTCAGATATAATCTAGGTT
AATCTGACTCTGGTCATCGATGAACTCATTTTCATCATAATCATTCTTCTTTCAAATGGTCTGTTCGGAA
TTCGAATATTCAATAAATGGATATCTTATTAGATGCTCCGGATTTATTCCACCAAACTTCCAAGACGTAA
GTTCAATTTAAACAAAATTACTATAGCTTGAAAAAATGAGAAAAAACGAGCAGATAAAAAAATAACAGAA
AAAATCCATAAAAATGACGAGGGTTCCGTGCGAAAATCGTCATTGTTTTTGGCTTGCATCACACTTTTCC
GCGAGTCAGCCACACTGTTTTATCGATTATTATTTTTCTGATTTCAGAAACCGGAAACTTACAACTGAGA
TGCTTTCATTTTGATTTTTTTAAATTTAGTTTTGATTTCAGCGATTTGTTTGAATATAATTATGCATGAG
TTGGCTTTTGCATTTTTAGATAAATAAGTTCACATGCTCGGACAAATTGTGTGGTTTAATCTGTGAAAGT
TTTGAATCTTCTGTTTGAAAAAAAAAACATTTTTAATTTGTATATACGAGTGAATTGGTTAGGCCCTGGT
TACGTTTTCCAGCGAATTCATTCAAATTTCTTATTTTTTCTATTTTTTCAATTAAATAATTTAGTTCTCT
ATCACATGTGTATGATCAAAATTTCATTCCTAATCGTAAGCAAATTTAGGCTCATCCGTAGTATAATTTT
GTTATGAAGGGCTTCACAGTAAAAGCTCAAACTCCAACATTTAGCAACTAGCAACCAACAAAAAACCAAA
GAAATGTCAGTTTTGAAAAGTCGTTATTTCTTTGTCTTCTCACAATTCACACATCATCTTCTCGTTTTCC
TCCGTTTTTTTGTCGTGCTTCCTTCTTTTCTTTACACATTTTTCTAACCTTTTTTTAAGTCTATCCTCTC
CTAATCCTTTGTACTCTCTAATCAGTTTTGCTGGTTGTGCTGCACAATTTTTATCAGATTTATGCGCGAA
ACAAAAGCCTCTCGCGGAGAGCTCCGCCAAATCCGGTCTTCTTTTTTCCTTGCCTATCGGATTTCACAAA
CATTCAGTTTGTCACTTGACGATGTGTTGGAGGCATTACTACTAGGAAGTGTTATTCATATTTTTTATTC
GTTTCTTTTTGGTGACTAAACGAAATATTCCGAACGTTTTCCTGATTTCAGGCGGCGGAAACGAAGAAGA
CCACGAATAATCAACAGGCTGCCATTGCATCCGCCAGAAGTCGAGTGAGTTCTTTGAAAATCTTTATTAG
AGTTATTTGTGACAATTTGCCACTTTTTTTTTAATGTTTAATGAATCTGTAACGAAATTAATACCAAGGG
TGTCCAACAGAACTATCTGAGCGGTTATTTAATTTTTAGATAGTATATTTCTTCCGATCGTAACATACAT
ATTTTCAAGCATAGTACTGTGATTTAAGTTACAGTTTTCCAATCAGTCTTGATTTTAATAAAAACTTTTC
AACTGCAAAAATGCCTCTGAAGTATTTTTCTATATTTTTATAGTTGAATAATTTTTTGATTGGCACAAAG
ACCGCCGAGATATGAGCCGTTAAAGTAAAGCTGCATGGATTCAATATGGTTTGTATTTGATTGGAGTCAC
TTACATGGAAATATTTGTATTTAAATCTCATATTTTAAAACAAGACAAACACCAAATTAAATTTTTATTA
ATCTGAACATTTTTCAATCGATTTGGTAAACAAATTATTAGATGTTTCCCTCAAAAATTGTAACAATTCC
TAAATTGTGGCACTTATAATAACATCGTCCTGAATTCTCAAAAAAAACCGAATGCTAAGAGAGATTTCGT
TTAACTGGGACCTGTAACTGAATTTTCAAATATTGGCAGTTTTTGATAAACTGGGAGGGAAATCAAAAAC
CAAAACTACAGTACCCCTCGTGTTATAATAAATTGTCATTCACTCCTTTTTTGTTCCCAACATTTGCTCC
CATCTCCTGACGAGAAAGAACAATTTTATGAGCACGGGAACCCGTGGGCGTCCATCCGTTCCTCCTGTGC
AATTTCAGCCCCCTTCCTCTACATTCTCTGTGTTCCCGTTTTTATCGTTTTATGGGTATCGGGAACGGAC
AGATCGCTTCCATTTGCTTCTATTCCGTCCTCACAAGACGTCCCACTAACTGATTTTCTTCTGATTTCTT
TTCACTGAAAATGGGAAAGAAAGAAAAAGACGATGAATCGACGACTTCTTCTCAGGAGAAGGTGAAGAAG
AAGGATAAGGAGAAAGTTCATCTAAGGCTGAAAGATAAAGTAAAAAAACTTAGAAAATCTAAGTCGATTG
CAGTATCTTCTCCAGCTGATTATATGACTTGTCAGTGTGAACCATGCAAAAAAGTAGCTCTCGAGGTAAT
AATTTTTAAACTCAATACGTAGTTAAGTTTGAACTCCTTTTAATTTACTTATCATCTAATTTACCGTCAC
AATAGTACTTCCATTAGCAATTATTTTAAAATTACATGCATAGCTTCAATGTTCGTTTTTTTGCGTTCTC
ATATCGTATGTTGTCTGCCTCTCGAATACTGACTGTCCGACTAGAATGTCCCGGTAGGATTACTGTACGG
TCACTGGGAATAAACTGTTTCTGAAATCAATCTGAAATTCCGTAGATCTTCTTGGTTCAATTTCTTATTC
CTCAATCTTTGGACAACGTCACCTTCAGAGTCGTCGTTGAGTATCCCATCATTAACTAGTCAATCTTTCT
CTCTTTTTCATTTCCCCCAACTTTTCTGCATATTTTTTGACGACGACGACCTCGACGGCAACGAGAATAC
ATTTATCTATTTTTTAGTATAGCATATATACATTTTCTACTTTTCTCTAACCCATTTCAGACGTATAGAT
TTTGGTTTTCGAATGCAACTTTGAGATTTTTCAAAGATCTTCAGATGGGAGCAGTGGACTGTCTATTTGA
TATTCTTAAAATGTACTCTATAAAAGATGAAACTGTAATGACCAATTCCCTACATAAATATTTTTAACTA
ATTGGTCGGATATTTGGGGATCAGAGAAGTACTTGTTTTTGCGATATTAATAATGATATATTTTTCTAGT
AAAAAAATGTTAAGCGATTTGTGAATAATTAAGTTGGCTTGAAAAAGATTTTTTGATAGCTATGTATTTT
GTTAATTTAAATCAGATTTTAAAACTTTATTATTGACTATTTATATATATTATATATTATATATTTTCAT
GGTTTAATCAAAATCTATTAAATTATTTCTAAGATCTCTAAATATCGAATTCTCTAAAAAGCTTCATCAA
CAAAAGCATTTCAATTATCTAACACAATGAGAATAATTCAAGAACTGAAATAGAAAGAAATCTAGAAAAA
AAAGAGAGTGAGGTGCCCTATTAAATCGGTGCTCTCCTCTCTAACAGAAGCGCCTACACGCACCCAAGAG
AGCTCTTTTTCTTTCTTTTTTCGGAGCACACATACACGCATACACTCCTCAGAAGTGTATAGAGAAAATG
GGAGAAGAAGCGAAAGAAGACGAAGAAGCGGTTGTGATGTATGCATCGGGCGTTTCTATCCCTCTCCGTG
AGCAACGAGCTAGTCAACCCATCGATCCATTTTTGTGAGCACACACAGAGAGAGACTCAAACACACTCAC
AGCTTCACACTGAGCTCCAAGAGCTCTGTAGAGAGAAGCCAGAGTATGCTTTCCTCGATTTTCCTAACGT
CTTCTTCTTCTGCTTTTTTCTTTTTCCCAACGAGTTGTAGTCCACTAACTTCAATTTTTCCTCCAGAGAA
AGAGTTTTAGAGAGACAGCTGATAAATACACTAGAGAAATAAAAAGAATGATAAAAATTTGCTATTTTAA
TCAGTTCCCTCTCGTTTCTCTAAGTTTTGTTGTTGGGTTGGGAAATTAAAATTGGAAAATGGAAATAACG
TTTTTTTCTGTCTAATCTTGAATTCTCCAGACATTTCTTATTTCCTTTTTTGTTGCAAGTTTTTCTTCCT
TCTCTAATTTTTAATCAAAGATATCTCGCTATGAACTTTGAATTTTTGATATTTTGATTCTATAAATACA
TAAAGTAATCTAAATGCTCTTTTAAAATAAATCTACAGTAGCCCTATTTTCAGCCTAGGATGTCTGATTC
CGCTGTTGTTGCCGCCGCTGTCGAGCCAAAGGTCCCAAAGGCTAAGGCCGCCAAGGCCGCCAAGCCAGCC
GCCAAGGCCGCCAAGCCAACCAAAGTTGCCAAGGCCAAGGCTCCAGTCGCTCACCCACCATACATCAACA
TGATCAAGGAGGCCATCAAGCAGCTCAAGGACCGCAAAGGAGCTTCCAAGCAGGCAATCCTCAAGTTCAT
CTCCCAAAACTACAAGCTCGGAGACAATGTCATCCAGATCAATGCTCATCTCCGTCAGGCTCTCAAGCGT
GGTGTCACCAGCAAGGCCCTTGTTCAAGCCGCCGGATCCGGAGCCAACGGACGTTTCCGTGTGCCAGAGA
AGGCCGCCGCCGCCAAGAAGCCAGCAGCAGCCAAGAAGCCAGCAGCAGCCAAGAAACCAGCAGCCGCCAA
GAAAGCCACTGGAGAGAAGAAGGCAAAGAAGCCAGCCGCTGCCAAGCCAAAGAAGGCCGCCACCGGAGAT
AAGAAGGTCAAGAAGGCCAAGAGCCCAAAGAAGGTTGCCAAGCCAGCTGCCAAGAAGGTCGCCAAGTCTC
CAGCCAAGAAGGCCGCTCCAAAGAAGATCGCCAAGCCAGCTGCCAAGAAGGCCGCCAAGCCAGCCGCCAA
GGCCGCATGCATGGTGAGCAAGGGCGAGGAGCTGATCAAGGAGAACATGCACACGAAGCTGTACATGGAA
GGCACCGTGAACAACCACCACTTCAAGTGCACCCACGAAGGGGAGGGCAAGCCCTACGAGGGCACCCAGA
CCAACAGGATTAAGGTGGTGGAGGGAGGCCCCCTGCCGTTCGCATTCGACATCCTGGCCACCTGCTTTAT
GTACGGGAGCAAGACCTTCATCAACCACACCCAGGGCATCCCCGATTTCTTTAAGCAGTCCTTCCCTGAG
GGCTTCACATGGGAGAGAGTCACCACATACGAAGACGGGGGCGTGCTTACCGTTACCCAGGACACCAGCC
TCCAGGACGGCTGCTTGATCTACAACGTCAAGCTCAGAGGGGTGAACTTCCCATCCAACGGCCCTGTGAT
GCAGAAGAAAACACTCGGCTGGGAGGCCAGTACCGAGACCCTGTACCCCGCTGACGGCGGCCTGGAAGGC
AGATGCGACATGGCCCTGAAGCTCGTGGGCGGGGGCCACCTGCACTGCAACCTGAAGACCACATACAGAT
CCAAGAAACCCGCTAAGAACCTCAAGATGCCCGGCGTCTACTTTGTGGACCGCAGACTGGAAAGAATCAA
GGAGGCCGACAATGAGACCTACGTCGAGCAGCACGAGGTGGCTGTGGCCAGATACTGCGACCTCCCTAGC
AAACTGGGGCACAAACTTAATGGCATGGACGAGCTGTACAAGTAAAAGCTTTGGAATTCATCTCGCGCCC
GTGCCTCTGACTTCTAAGTCCAATTACTCTTCAACATCCCTACATGCTCTTTCTCCCTGTGCTCCCACCC
CCTATTTTTGTTATTATCAAAAAACTTCTCTTAATTTCTTTGTTTTTTAGCTTCTTTTAAGTCACCTCTA
ACAATGAAATTGTGTAGATTCAAAAATAGAATTAATTCGTAATAAAAAGTCGAAAAAAATTGTGCTCCCT
CCCCCCATTAATAATAATTCTATCCCAAAATCTACACAATGTTCTGTGTACACTTCTTATGTTTTTTACT
TCTGATAAATTTTTTTGAAACATCATAGAAAAAACCGCACACAAAATACCTTATCATATGTTACGTTTCA
GTTTATGACCGCAATTTTTATTTCTTCGCACGTCTGGGCCTCTCATGACGTCAAATCATGCTCATCGTGA
AAAAGTTTTGGAGTATTTTTGGAATTTTTCAATCAAGTGAAAGTTTATGAAATTAATTTTCCTGCTTTTG
CTTTTTGGGGTTTCCCCTATTGTTTGTCAAGATTTCGAGGACGGCGTTTTTCTTGCTAAAATCACAAGTA
TTGATGAGCACGATGCAAGAAAGATCGGAAGAAGGTTTGGGTTTGAGGCTCAGTGGAAGGTGAGTAGAAG
TTGATAATTTGAAAGTGGAGTAGTGTCTATGGGGTTTTTGCCTTAAATGACAGAATACATTCCCAATATA
CCAAACATAACTGTTTGGGCCCGGTACCCAGCTTTTGTTCCCTTTAGTGAGGGTTAATTGCGCGCTTGGC
GTAATCATGGTCATAGCTGTTTCCTGTGTGAAATTGTTATCCGCTCACAATTCCACACAACATACGAGCC
GGGAGCATAAAGTGTAAAGCCTGGGGTGCCTAATGAGTGAGCTAACTCACATTAATTGCGTTGCGCTCAC
TGCCCGCTTTCCAGTCGGGAAACCTGTCGTGCCAGCTGCATTAATGAATCGGCCAACGCGCGGGGAGAGG
CGGTTTGCGTATTGGGCGCTCTTCCGCTTCCTCGCTCACTGACTCGCTGCGCTCGGTCGTTCGGCTGCGG
CGAGCGGTATCAGCTCACTCAAAGGCGGTAATACGGTTATCCACAGAATCAGGGGATAACGCAGGAAAGA
ACATGTGAGCAAAAGGCCAGCAAAAGGCCAGGAACCGTAAAAAGGCCGCGTTGCTGGCGTTTTTCCATAG
GCTCCGCCCCCCTGACGAGCATCACAAAAATCGACGCTCAAGTCAGAGGTGGCGAAACCCGACAGGACTA
TAAAGATACCAGGCGTTTCCCCCTGGAAGCTCCCTCGTGCGCTCTCCTGTTCCGACCCTGCCGCTTACCG
GATACCTGTCCGCCTTTCTCCCTTCGGGAAGCGTGGCGCTTTCTCATAGCTCACGCTGTAGGTATCTCAG
TTCGGTGTAGGTCGTTCGCTCCAAGCTGGGCTGTGTGCACGAACCCCCCGTTCAGCCCGACCGCTGCGCC
TTATCCGGTAACTATCGTCTTGAGTCCAACCCGGTAAGACACGACTTATCGCCACTGGCAGCAGCCACTG
GTAACAGGATTAGCAGAGCGAGGTATGTAGGCGGTGCTACAGAGTTCTTGAAGTGGTGGCCTAACTACGG
CTACACTAGAAGAACAGTATTTGGTATCTGCGCTCTGCTGAAGCCAGTTACCTTCGGAAAAAGAGTTGGT
AGCTCTTGATCCGGCAAACAAACCACCGCTGGTAGCGGTGGTTTTTTTGTTTGCAAGCAGCAGATTACGC
GCAGAAAAAAAGGATCTCAAGAAGATCCTTTGATCTTTTCTACGGGGTCTGACGCTCAGTGGAACGAAAA
CTCACGTTAAGGGATTTTGGTCATGAGATTATCAAAAAGGATCTTCACCTAGATCCTTTTAAATTAAAAA
TGAAGTTTTAAATCAATCTAAAGTATATATGAGTAAACTTGGTCTGACAGTTACCAATGCTTAATCAGTG
AGGCACCTATCTCAGCGATCTGCCTATTTCGTTCATCCATAGTTGCCTGACTCCCCGTCGTGTAGATAAC
TACGATACGGGAGGGCTTACCATCTGGCCCCAGTGCTGCAATGATACCGCGAGACCCACGCTCACCGGCT
CCAGATTTATCAGCAATAAACCAGCCAGCCGGAAGGGCCGAGCGCAGAAGTGGTCCTGCAACTTTATCCG
CCTCCATCCAGTCTATTAATTGTTGCCGGGAAGCTAGAGTAAGTAGTTCGCCAGTTAATAGTTTGCGCAA
CGTTGTTGCCATTGCTACAGGCATCGTGGTGTCACGCTCGTCGTTTGGTATGGCTTCATTCAGCTCCGGT
TCCCAACGATCAAGGCGAGTTACATGATCCCCCATGTTGTGCAAAAAAGCGGTTAGCTCCTTCGGTCCTC
CGATCGTTGTCAGAAGTAAGTTGGCCGCAGTGTTATCACTCATGGTTATGGCAGCACTGCATAATTCTCT
TACTGTCATGCCATCCGTAAGATGCTTTTCTGTGACTGGTGAGTACTCAACCAAGTCATTCTGAGAATAG
TGTATGCGGCGACCGAGTTGCTCTTGCCCGGCGTCAATACGGGATAATACCGCGCCACATAGCAGAACTT
TAAAAGTGCTCATCATTGGAAAACGTTCTTCGGGGCGAAAACTCTCAAGGATCTTACCGCTGTTGAGATC
CAGTTCGATGTAACCCACTCGTGCACCCAACTGATCTTCAGCATCTTTTACTTTCACCAGCGTTTCTGGG
TGAGCAAAAACAGGAAGGCAAAATGCCGCAAAAAAGGGAATAAGGGCGACACGGAAATGTTGAATACTCA
TACTCTTCCTTTTTCAATATTATTGAAGCATTTATCAGGGTTATTGTCTCATGAGCGGATACATATTTGA
ATGTATTTAGAAAAATAAACAAATAGGGGTTCCGCGCACATTTCCCCGAAAAGTGCCACCTAAATTGTAA
GCGTTAATATTTTGTTAAAATTCGCGTTAAATTTTTGTTAAATCAGCTCATTTTTTAACCAATAGGCCGA
AATCGGCAAAATCCCTTATAAATCAAAAGAATAGACCGAGATAGGGT
[37 nt withheld, positions 9008-9044]
AAAGAACGTGGACTCCAACGTCAAAGG
[49 nt withheld, positions 9072-9120]
T
[91 nt withheld, positions 9122-9212]
G
[124 nt withheld, positions 9214-9337]
CCCATTCGCCATTCAGGCTGCGCAACTGTTGGGAAGGGCGATCGGTGCGGGCCTCTTCGCTATTACGCCA
GCTGGCGAAAGGG
